Addgene plasmid #223717: pHR-SFFV-FLAG-TurboID-dUBA-SQSTM1
Purpose: Expresses FLAG-TurboID-dUBA-SQSTM1
Depositing lab: Benjamin Wolozin. Depositing organization: Boston University Medical Campus. Publication: Proximity labeling reveals dynamic changes in the SQSTM1 protein network. Ortiz ANR, Zhang L, Ash PEA, Basu A, Puri S, van der Spek SJF, Wang Z, Dorrian L, Emili A, Wolozin B. bioRxiv [Preprint]. 2024 Jun 27:2023.12.12.571324. doi: 10.1101/2023.12.12.571324. PubMed 38168279.
Backbone
  Vector backbone: pHR-SFFV
  Vector type: Mammalian Expression, Lentiviral
Growth in bacteria
  Bacterial resistance: Ampicillin, 100 μg/mL
  Growth temperature: 30°C
  Growth strain: NEB Stable
  Copy number: Low Copy
Gene/Insert
  Gene/Insert name: SQSTM1
  Species: H. sapiens (human)
  Mutation: deletion 384-Stop codon
  Entrez Gene: SQSTM1 (a.k.a. A170, DMRV, EBIAP, FTDALS3, NADGP, OSIL, PDB3, ZIP3, p60, p62, p62B)
  Promoter: SFFV
  Tag / fusion protein: TurboID (N terminal on insert)
  Cloning method: Other
  Sequencing primers: 5′ ggtggcagtggatctcgagtcatggcgtcgctcaccgtgaag; 3′ gttatctagatccggtggatccTTAgtacaaggcagcttccttcagc
Terms and licenses: Academic/Nonprofit Terms; Industry Terms: Not Available to Industry
Depositor comments: Please visit https://doi.org/10.1101/2023.12.12.571324 for bioRxiv preprint.
How to cite: pHR-SFFV-FLAG-TurboID-dUBA-SQSTM1 was a gift from Benjamin Wolozin (Addgene plasmid # 223717 ; http://n2t.net/addgene:223717 ; RRID:Addgene_223717)
