[The description below was written by a language model from this plasmid's Addgene catalogue record and pLannotate feature annotations shown in this document.]
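Description:
pHR-SFFV-FLAG-TurboID-dUBA-SQSTM1 is an 11.2 kb HIV-1-derived lentiviral transfer plasmid built on the pHR-SFFV backbone for expression in mammalian cells. It is maintained in E. coli through a ColE1/pMB1-type origin and selected with ampicillin via the β-lactamase gene. The catalogue lists it as low copy and propagated in a recombination-deficient stable strain, which is usual for plasmids carrying repeated LTRs. The backbone also retains remnants of older vector lineages, including fragments of the tetracycline resistance gene, bom and rop, plus an SV40 promoter–gpt cassette with the SV40 small t intron and poly(A) signal. These lie outside the viral genome.

The packaged region runs from a truncated 5' LTR through the Ψ packaging signal with a partial gag sequence, the Rev response element and the cPPT/CTS. It ends in a self-inactivating ΔU3 3' LTR, so the integrated provirus lacks LTR promoter activity. Internal expression is driven by the spleen focus-forming virus (SFFV) promoter, and a WPRE downstream of the coding sequence enhances transcript stability and expression.

The open reading frame encodes a FLAG epitope followed by TurboID, an engineered, highly active E. coli biotin ligase, fused to the N terminus of human SQSTM1 (p62), a selective autophagy receptor. The SQSTM1 portion is truncated from residue 384 to the stop codon, and the "dUBA" in the name indicates that this removes the C-terminal ubiquitin-associated domain that binds polyubiquitinated cargo.

The construct is suited to proximity-labelling experiments in which proteins near the fusion are biotinylated, presumably to compare the interaction network of the UBA-deleted protein with that of full-length SQSTM1. No mammalian selection marker or fluorescent reporter is annotated within the viral cassette.
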