Features (pLannotate 1.2.2; 35 found; start..end, strand, type, name):
    229..508     +  CDS            TcR (fragment): tetracycline efflux protein; tet; confers resistance to tetracycline
    509..557     -  misc_feature   bom (fragment): basis of mobility region from pBR322
    659..694     -  CDS            rop (fragment): Rop protein, which maintains plasmids at low copy number; rop
    789..893     +  promoter       AmpR promoter: bla
    894..1754    +  CDS            AmpR: β-lactamase; bla; confers resistance to ampicillin, carbenicillin, and related antibiotics
   1925..2513    +  rep_origin     ori: high-copy-number ColE1/pMB1/pBR322/pUC origin of replication
   2696..2752    +  CDS            lacI (fragment): lac repressor; lacI; The lac repressor binds to the lac operator to inhibit transcription in E. coli. This inhibition can be relieved by adding lactose or isopropyl-β-D-thiogalactopyranoside (IPTG).
   2759..3088    +  promoter       SV40 promoter: SV40 enhancer and early promoter
   3288..3407    +  CDS            gpt (fragment): XGPT_ECOLI - Also known as gpp, gxu. Experimental evidence at protein level: Swiss-Prot protein existence level 1. Purine salvage pathway enzyme that catalyzes the transfer of the ribosyl-5-phosphate group from 5-phospho-alpha-D-ribose 1- diphosphate (PRPP) to the N9 position of the 6-oxopurines guanine and xanthine to form the corresponding ribonucleotides GMP (guanosine 5'- monophosphate) and XMP (xanthosine 5'-monophosphate), with the release of PPi. To a lesser extent, also acts on hypoxanthine (PubMed:9100006, PubMed:3886014). Does not ribophosphorylate adenine (PubMed:3886014). From Esch
   3407..3742    +  CDS            gpt (fragment): XGPT_ECOLI - Also known as gpp, gxu. Experimental evidence at protein level: Swiss-Prot protein existence level 1. Purine salvage pathway enzyme that catalyzes the transfer of the ribosyl-5-phosphate group from 5-phospho-alpha-D-ribose 1- diphosphate (PRPP) to the N9 position of the 6-oxopurines guanine and xanthine to form the corresponding ribonucleotides GMP (guanosine 5'- monophosphate) and XMP (xanthosine 5'-monophosphate), with the release of PPi. To a lesser extent, also acts on hypoxanthine (PubMed:9100006, PubMed:3886014). Does not ribophosphorylate adenine (PubMed:3886014). From Esch
   3837..4142    +  CDS            frsA (fragment): FRSA_ECOLI - Also known as yafA. Experimental evidence at protein level: Swiss-Prot protein existence level 1. Catalyzes the hydrolysis of esters (PubMed:15808744). Displays esterase activity toward pNP-butyrate (PubMed:15808744). May stimulate mixed-acid fermentation by acting as a fermentation/respiration switch that down-regulates respiration and up- regulates fermentation rates (PubMed:15169777). From Escherichia coli (strain K12).
   4146..4220    +  CDS            small t antigen (fragment): SV40 (simian virus 40) small t antigen
   4222..4287    +  intron         small t intron: SV40 (simian virus 40) small t antigen intron
   4417..4437    +  CDS            SV40 NLS: nuclear localization signal of SV40 (simian virus 40) large T antigen
   4756..4839    +  CDS            large T antigen (fragment): large T antigen from SV40 (simian virus 40)
   4862..4996    +  polyA_signal   SV40 poly(A) signal: SV40 polyadenylation signal
   5163..5492    +  CDS            nef (fragment): NEF_HV1BR - Experimental evidence at protein level: Swiss-Prot protein existence level 1. Extracellular Nef protein targets CD4(+) T-lymphocytes for apoptosis by interacting with CXCR4 surface receptors (PubMed:14990729). From Human immunodeficiency virus type 1 group M subtype B (isolate BRU/LAI) (HIV-1).
   5540..5797    +  LTR            5' LTR (truncated): truncated 5' long terminal repeat (LTR) from HIV-1
   5844..5969    +  misc_feature   HIV-1 Ψ: packaging signal of human immunodeficiency virus type 1
   5953..6291    +  CDS            HIV-1 gag (fragment): gag protein from human immunodeficiency virus 1; gag
   6466..6699    +  misc_feature   RRE: The Rev response element (RRE) of HIV-1 allows for Rev-dependent mRNA export from the nucleus to the cytoplasm.
   7076..7176    +  CDS            Rev (fragment): human immunodeficiency virus 1 (HIV-1) Rev protein; rev; enhances nuclear export of unspliced and incompletely spliced viral mRNAs
   7213..7330    +  misc_feature   cPPT/CTS: central polypurine tract and central termination sequence of HIV-1
   7367..7399    -  misc_feature   MCS (fragment): pBluescript multiple cloning site
   7483..7890    +  promoter       SFFV promoter: spleen focus-forming virus long terminal repeat (LTR) promoter
   7943..7964    +  CDS            3xFLAG (fragment): three tandem FLAG® epitope tags
   7963..8920    +  CDS            TurboID (fragment): mutant of the E. coli biotin ligase BioID engineered for improved catalytic efficiency (Branon et al., 2018)
   8957..10168   +  CDS            SQSTM1 (fragment): SQSTM_HUMAN - Also known as ORCA, OSIL. Experimental evidence at protein level: Swiss-Prot protein existence level 1. Autophagy receptor required for selective macroautophagy (aggrephagy). Functions as a bridge between polyubiquitinated cargo and autophagosomes. Interacts directly with both the cargo to become degraded and an autophagy modifier of the MAP1 LC3 family (PubMed:16286508, PubMed:20168092, PubMed:24128730, PubMed:28404643, PubMed:22622177). Along with WDFY3, involved in the formation and autophagic degradation of cytoplasmic ubiquitin-containing inclusions (p62 bodies, ALIS/aggreso
  10198..10228   +  misc_feature   MCS (fragment): pUC18/19 multiple cloning site
  10229..10247   +  misc_feature   MCS (fragment): pBluescript multiple cloning site
  10247..10835   +  misc_feature   WPRE: woodchuck hepatitis virus posttranscriptional regulatory element
  10836..10858   +  misc_feature   MCS (fragment): pBluescript multiple cloning site
  10875..10943   +  CDS            nef (fragment): NEF_HV1Z2 - Experimental evidence at protein level: Swiss-Prot protein existence level 1. Extracellular Nef protein targets CD4(+) T-lymphocytes for apoptosis by interacting with CXCR4 surface receptors. From Human immunodeficiency virus type 1 group M subtype D (isolate Z2/CDC-Z34) (HIV-1).
  10945..11178   +  LTR            3' LTR (ΔU3): self-inactivating 3' long terminal repeat (LTR) from HIV-1
  11203..1       -  promoter       SP6 promoter (across the origin): promoter for bacteriophage SP6 RNA polymerase
>Addgene plasmid #223717 | pHR-SFFV-FLAG-TurboID-dUBA-SQSTM1 | addgene full sequence | sequence record 443630 | Addgene NGS Result
TCGTATGTGTATGATACATAAGGTTATGTATTAATTGTAGCCGCGTTCTAACGACAATATGTACAAGCCT
AATTGTGTAGCATCTGGCTTACTGAAGCAGACCCTATCATCTCTCTCGTAAACTGCCGTCAGAGTCGGTT
TGGTTGGACGAACCTTCTGAGTTTCTGGTAACGCCGTCCCGCACCCGGAAATGGTCAGCGAACCAATCAG
CAGGGTCATCGCTAGCCAGATCCTCTACGCCGGACGCATCGTGGCCGGCATCACCGGCGCCACAGGTGCG
GTTGCTGGCGCCTATATCGCCGACATCACCGATGGGGAAGATCGGGCTCGCCACTTCGGGCTCATGAGCG
CTTGTTTCGGCGTGGGTATGGTGGCAGGCCCCGTGGCCGGGGGACTGTTGGGCGCCATCTCCTTGCATGC
ACCATTCCTTGCGGCGGCGGTGCTCAACGGCCTCAACCTACTACTGGGCTGCTTCCTAATGCAGGAGTCG
CATAAGGGAGAGCGTCGAATGGTGCACTCTCAGTACAATCTGCTCTGATGCCGCATAGTTAAGCCAGCCC
CGACACCCGCCAACACCCGCTGACGCGCCCTGACGGGCTTGTCTGCTCCCGGCATCCGCTTACAGACAAG
CTGTGACCGTCTCCGGGAGCTGCATGTGTCAGAGGTTTTCACCGTCATCACCGAAACGCGCGAGACGAAA
GGGCCTCGTGATACGCCTATTTTTATAGGTTAATGTCATGATAATAATGGTTTCTTAGACGTCAGGTGGC
ACTTTTCGGGGAAATGTGCGCGGAACCCCTATTTGTTTATTTTTCTAAATACATTCAAATATGTATCCGC
TCATGAGACAATAACCCTGATAAATGCTTCAATAATATTGAAAAAGGAAGAGTATGAGTATTCAACATTT
CCGTGTCGCCCTTATTCCCTTTTTTGCGGCATTTTGCCTTCCTGTTTTTGCTCACCCAGAAACGCTGGTG
AAAGTAAAAGATGCTGAAGATCAGTTGGGTGCACGAGTGGGTTACATCGAACTGGATCTCAACAGCGGTA
AGATCCTTGAGAGTTTTCGCCCCGAAGAACGTTTTCCAATGATGAGCACTTTTAAAGTTCTGCTATGTGG
CGCGGTATTATCCCGTATTGACGCCGGGCAAGAGCAACTCGGTCGCCGCATACACTATTCTCAGAATGAC
TTGGTTGAGTACTCACCAGTCACAGAAAAGCATCTTACGGATGGCATGACAGTAAGAGAATTATGCAGTG
CTGCCATAACCATGAGTGATAACACTGCGGCCAACTTACTTCTGACAACGATCGGAGGACCGAAGGAGCT
AACCGCTTTTTTGCACAACATGGGGGATCATGTAACTCGCCTTGATCGTTGGGAACCGGAGCTGAATGAA
GCCATACCAAACGACGAGCGTGACACCACGATGCCTGTAGCAATGGCAACAACGTTGCGCAAACTATTAA
CTGGCGAACTACTTACTCTAGCTTCCCGGCAACAATTAATAGACTGGATGGAGGCGGATAAAGTTGCAGG
ACCACTTCTGCGCTCGGCCCTTCCGGCTGGCTGGTTTATTGCTGATAAATCTGGAGCCGGTGAGCGTGGG
TCTCGCGGTATCATTGCAGCACTGGGGCCAGATGGTAAGCCCTCCCGTATCGTAGTTATCTACACGACGG
GGAGTCAGGCAACTATGGATGAACGAAATAGACAGATCGCTGAGATAGGTGCCTCACTGATTAAGCATTG
GTAACTGTCAGACCAAGTTTACTCATATATACTTTAGATTGATTTAAAACTTCATTTTTAATTTAAAAGG
ATCTAGGTGAAGATCCTTTTTGATAATCTCATGACCAAAATCCCTTAACGTGAGTTTTCGTTCCACTGAG
CGTCAGACCCCGTAGAAAAGATCAAAGGATCTTCTTGAGATCCTTTTTTTCTGCGCGTAATCTGCTGCTT
GCAAACAAAAAAACCACCGCTACCAGCGGTGGTTTGTTTGCCGGATCAAGAGCTACCAACTCTTTTTCCG
AAGGTAACTGGCTTCAGCAGAGCGCAGATACCAAATACTGTTCTTCTAGTGTAGCCGTAGTTAGGCCACC
ACTTCAAGAACTCTGTAGCACCGCCTACATACCTCGCTCTGCTAATCCTGTTACCAGTGGCTGCTGCCAG
TGGCGATAAGTCGTGTCTTACCGGGTTGGACTCAAGACGATAGTTACCGGATAAGGCGCAGCGGTCGGGC
TGAACGGGGGGTTCGTGCACACAGCCCAGCTTGGAGCGAACGACCTACACCGAACTGAGATACCTACAGC
GTGAGCTATGAGAAAGCGCCACGCTTCCCGAAGGGAGAAAGGCGGACAGGTATCCGGTAAGCGGCAGGGT
CGGAACAGGAGAGCGCACGAGGGAGCTTCCAGGGGGAAACGCCTGGTATCTTTATAGTCCTGTCGGGTTT
CGCCACCTCTGACTTGAGCGTCGATTTTTGTGATGCTCGTCAGGGGGGCGGAGCCTATGGAAAAACGCCA
GCAACGCGGCCTTTTTACGGTTCCTGGCCTTTTGCTGGCCTTTTGCTCACATGTTCTTTCCTGCGTTATC
CCCTGATTCTGTGGATAACCGTATTACCGCCTTTGAGTGAGCTGATACCGCTCGCCGCAGCCGAACGACC
GAGCGCAGCGAGTCAGTGAGCGAGGAAGCGGAAGAGCGCCCAATACGCAAACCGCCTCTCCCCGCGCGTT
GGCCGATTCATTAATGCAGCTGTGGAATGTGTGTCAGTTAGGGTGTGGAAAGTCCCCAGGCTCCCCAGCA
GGCAGAAGTATGCAAAGCATGCATCTCAATTAGTCAGCAACCAGGTGTGGAAAGTCCCCAGGCTCCCCAG
CAGGCAGAAGTATGCAAAGCATGCATCTCAATTAGTCAGCAACCATAGTCCCGCCCCTAACTCCGCCCAT
CCCGCCCCTAACTCCGCCCAGTTCCGCCCATTCTCCGCCCCATGGCTGACTAATTTTTTTTATTTATGCA
GAGGCCGAGGCCGCCTCGGCCTCTGAGCTATTCCAGAAGTAGTGAGGAGGCTTTTTTGGAGGCCTAGGCT
TTTGCAAAAAGCTTGGACACAAGACAGGCTTGCGAGATATGTTTGAGAATACCACTTTATCCCGCGTCAG
GGAGAGGCAGTGCGTAAAAAGACGCGGACTCATGTGAAATACTGGTTTTTAGTGCGCCAGATCTCTATAA
TCTCGCGCAACCTATTTTCCCCTCGAACACTTTTTAAGCCGTAGATAAACAGGCTGGGACACTTCACATG
AGCGAAAAATACATCGTCACCTGGGACATGTTGCAGATCCATGCACGTAAACTCGCAAGCCGACTGATGC
CTTCTGAACAATGGAAAGGCATTATTGCCGTAAGCCGTGGCGGTCTGTACCGGGTGCGTTACTGGCGCGT
GAACTGGGTATTCGTCATGTCGATACCGTTTGTATTTCCAGCTACGATCACGACAACCAGCGCGAGCTTA
AAGTGCTGAAACGCGCAGAAGGCGATGGCGAAGGCTTCATCGTTATTGATGACCTGGTGGATACCGGTGG
TACTGCGGTTGCGATTCGTGAAATGTATCCAAAAGCGCACTTTGTCACCATCTTCGCAAAACCGGCTGGT
CGTCCGCTGGTTGATGACTATGTTGTTGATATCCCGCAAGATACCTGGATTGAACAGCCGTGGGATATGG
GCGTCGTATTCGTCCCGCCAATCTCCGGTCGCTAATCTTTTCAACGCCTGGCACTGCCGGGCGTTGTTCT
TTTTAACTTCAGGCGGGTTACAATAGTTTCCAGTAAGTATTCTGGAGGCTGCATCCATGACACAGGCAAA
CCTGAGCGAAACCCTGTTCAAACCCCGCTTTAAACATCCTGAAACCTCGACGCTAGTCCGCCGCTTTAAT
CACGGCGCACAACCGCCTGTGCAGTCGGCCCTTGATGGTAAAACCATCCCTCACTGGTATCGCATGATTA
ACCGTCTGATGTGGATCTGGCGCGGCATTGACCCACGCGAAATCCTCGACGTCCAGGCACGTATTGTGAT
GAGCGATGCCGAACGTACCGACGATGATTTATACGATACGGTGATTGGCTACCGTGGCGGCAACTGGATT
TATGAGTGGGCCCCGGATCTTTGTGAAGGAACCTTACTTCTGTGGTGTGACATAATTGGACAAACTACCT
ACAGAGATTTAAAGCTCTAAGGTAAATATAAAATTTTTAAGTGTATAATGTGTTAAACTACTGATTCTAA
TTGTTTGTGTATTTTAGATTCCAACCTATGGAACTGATGAATGGGAGCAGTGGTGGAATGCCTTTAATGA
GGAAAACCTGTTTTGCTCAGAAGAAATGCCATCTAGTGATGATGAGGCTACTGCTGACTCTCAACATTCT
ACTCCTCCAAAAAAGAAGAGAAAGGTAGAAGACCCCAAGGACTTTCCTTCAGAATTGCTAAGTTTTTTGA
GTCATGCTGTGTTTAGTAATAGAACTCTTGCTTGCTTTGCTATTTACACCACAAAGGAAAAAGCTGCACT
GCTATACAAGAAAATTATGGAAAAATATTCTGTAACCTTTATAAGTAGGCATAACAGTTATAATCATAAC
ATACTGTTTTTTCTTACTCCACACAGGCATAGAGTGTCTGCTATTAATAACTATGCTCAAAAATTGTGTA
CCTTTAGCTTTTTAATTTGTAAAGGGGTTAATAAGGAATATTTGATGTATAGTGCCTTGACTAGAGATCA
TAATCAGCCATACCACATTTGTAGAGGTTTTACTTGCTTTAAAAAACCTCCCACACCTCCCCCTGAACCT
GAAACATAAAATGAATGCAATTGTTGTTGTTAACTTGTTTATTGCAGCTTATAATGGTTACAAATAAAGC
AATAGCATCACAAATTTCACAAATAAAGCATTTTTTTCACTGCATTCTAGTTGTGGTTTGTCCAAACTCA
TCAATGTATCTTATCATGTCTGGATCAACTGGATAACTCAAGCTAACCAAAATCATCCCAAACTTCCCAC
CCCATACCCTATTACCACTGCCAATTACCTGTGGTTTCATTTACTCTAAACCTGTGATTCCTCTGAATTA
TTTTCATTTTAAAGAAATTGTATTTGTTAAATATGTACTACAAACTTAGTAGTTGGAAGGGCTAATTCAC
TCCCAAAGAAGACAAGATATCCTTGATCTGTGGATCTACCACACACAAGGCTACTTCCCTGATTAGCAGA
ACTACACACCAGGGCCAGGGGTCAGATATCCACTGACCTTTGGATGGTGCTACAAGCTAGTACCAGTTGA
GCCAGATAAGGTAGAAGAGGCCAATAAAGGAGAGAACACCAGCTTGTTACACCCTGTGAGCCTGCATGGG
ATGGATGACCCGGAGAGAGAAGTGTTAGAGTGGAGGTTTGACAGCCGCCTAGCATTTCATCACGTGGCCC
GAGAGCTGCATCCGGAGTACTTCAAGAACTGCTGATATCGAGCTTGCTACAAGGGACTTTCCGCTGGGGA
CTTTCCAGGGAGGCGTGGCCTGGGCGGGACTGGGGAGTGGCGAGCCCTCAGATCCTGCATATAAGCAGCT
GCTTTTTGCCTGTACTGGGTCTCTCTGGTTAGACCAGATCTGAGCCTGGGAGCTCTCTGGCTAACTAGGG
AACCCACTGCTTAAGCCTCAATAAAGCTTGCCTTGAGTGCTTCAAGTAGTGTGTGCCCGTCTGTTGTGTG
ACTCTGGTAACTAGAGATCCCTCAGACCCTTTTAGTCAGTGTGGAAAATCTCTAGCAGTGGCGCCCGAAC
AGGGACTTGAAAGCGAAAGGGAAACCAGAGGAGCTCTCTCGACGCAGGACTCGGCTTGCTGAAGCGCGCA
CGGCAAGAGGCGAGGGGCGGCGACTGGTGAGTACGCCAAAAATTTTGACTAGCGGAGGCTAGAAGGAGAG
AGATGGGTGCGAGAGCGTCAGTATTAAGCGGGGGAGAATTAGATCGCGATGGGAAAAAATTCGGTTAAGG
CCAGGGGGAAAGAAAAAATATAAATTAAAACATATAGTATGGGCAAGCAGGGAGCTAGAACGATTCGCAG
TTAATCCTGGCCTGTTAGAAACATCAGAAGGCTGTAGACAAATACTGGGACAGCTACAACCATCCCTTCA
GACAGGATCAGAAGAACTTAGATCATTATATAATACAGTAGCAACCCTCTATTGTGTGCATCAAAGGATA
GAGATAAAAGACACCAAGGAAGCTTTAGACAAGATAGAGGAAGAGCAAAACAAAAGTAAGACCACCGCAC
AGCAAGCGGCCGGCCGCTGATCTTCAGACCTGGAGGAGGAGATATGAGGGACAATTGGAGAAGTGAATTA
TATAAATATAAAGTAGTAAAAATTGAACCATTAGGAGTAGCACCCACCAAGGCAAAGAGAAGAGTGGTGC
AGAGAGAAAAAAGAGCAGTGGGAATAGGAGCTTTGTTCCTTGGGTTCTTGGGAGCAGCAGGAAGCACTAT
GGGCGCAGCGTCAATGACGCTGACGGTACAGGCCAGACAATTATTGTCTGGTATAGTGCAGCAGCAGAAC
AATTTGCTGAGGGCTATTGAGGCGCAACAGCATCTGTTGCAACTCACAGTCTGGGGCATCAAGCAGCTCC
AGGCAAGAATCCTGGCTGTGGAAAGATACCTAAAGGATCAACAGCTCCTGGGGATTTGGGGTTGCTCTGG
AAAACTCATTTGCACCACTGCTGTGCCTTGGAATGCTAGTTGGAGTAATAAATCTCTGGAACAGATTTGG
AATCACACGACCTGGATGGAGTGGGACAGAGAAATTAACAATTACACAAGCTTAATACACTCCTTAATTG
AAGAATCGCAAAACCAGCAAGAAAAGAATGAACAAGAATTATTGGAATTAGATAAATGGGCAAGTTTGTG
GAATTGGTTTAACATAACAAATTGGCTGTGGTATATAAAATTATTCATAATGATAGTAGGAGGCTTGGTA
GGTTTAAGAATAGTTTTTGCTGTACTTTCTATAGTGAATAGAGTTAGGCAGGGATATTCACCATTATCGT
TTCAGACCCACCTCCCAACCCCGAGGGGACCCGACAGGCCCGAAGGAATAGAAGAAGAAGGTGGAGAGAG
AGACAGAGACAGATCCATTCGATTAGTGAACGGATCTCGACGGTATCGCCAAATGGCAGTATTCATCCAC
AATTTTAAAAGAAAAGGGGGGATTGGGGGGTACAGTGCAGGGGAAAGAATAGTAGACATAATAGCAACAG
ACATACAAACTAAAGAATTACAAAAACAAATTACAAAAATTCAAAATTTTCGGGTTTATTACAGGGACAG
CAGAGATCCAGTTTGGATCGATAAGCTTGATATCGAATTCCTGCAGCCCCGATAAAATAAAAGATTTTAT
TTAGTCTCCAGAAAAAGGGGGGAATGAAAGACCCCACCTGTAGGTTTGGCAAGCTAGCTGCAGTAACGCC
ATTTTGCAAGGCATGGAAAAATACCAAACCAAGAATAGAGAAGTTCAGATCAAGGGCGGGTACATGAAAA
TAGCTAACGTTGGGCCAAACAGGATATCTGCGGTGAGCAGTTTCGGCCCCGGCCCGGGGCCAAGAACAGA
TGGTCACCGCAGTTTCGGCCCCGGCCCGAGGCCAAGAACAGATGGTCCCCAGATATGGCCCAACCCTCAG
CAGTTTCTTAAGACCCATCAGATGTTTCCAGGCTCCCCCAAGGACCTGAAATGACCCTGCGCCTTATTTG
AATTAACCAATCAGCCTGCTTCTCGCTTCTGTTCGCGCGCTTCTGCTTCCCGAGCTCTATAAAAGAGCTC
ACAACCCCTCACTCGGCGCGCCAGTCCTCCGACAGACTGAGTCGCCCGGGGGGGATCTGGAGCTCTCGAG
AATTCTCACGCGTACCGGTAGCCACCATGGACTACAAGGATGACGACGATAAGAAAGACAATACTGTGCC
TCTGAAGCTGATCGCTCTCCTGGCTAATGGCGAGTTCCATAGTGGCGAACAGCTGGGAGAAACCCTGGGC
ATGTCCAGGGCCGCTATCAACAAGCACATTCAGACTCTGCGCGACTGGGGCGTGGACGTGTTCACCGTGC
CCGGAAAGGGCTACTCTCTGCCCGAGCCTATCCCGCTGCTGAACGCTAAACAGATTCTGGGACAGCTGGA
CGGCGGGAGCGTGGCAGTCCTGCCTGTGGTCGACTCCACCAATCAGTACCTGCTGGATCGAATCGGCGAG
CTGAAGAGTGGGGATGCTTGCATTGCAGAATATCAGCAGGCAGGGAGAGGAAGCAGAGGGAGGAAATGGT
TCTCTCCTTTTGGAGCTAACCTGTACCTGAGTATGTTTTGGCGCCTGAAGCGGGGACCAGCAGCAATCGG
CCTGGGCCCGGTCATCGGAATTGTCATGGCAGAAGCGCTGCGAAAGCTGGGAGCAGACAAGGTGCGAGTC
AAATGGCCCAATGACCTGTATCTGCAGGATAGAAAGCTGGCAGGCATCCTGGTGGAGCTGGCCGGAATAA
CAGGCGATGCTGCACAGATCGTCATTGGCGCCGGGATTAACGTGGCTATGAGGCGCGTGGAGGAAAGCGT
GGTCAATCAGGGCTGGATCACACTGCAGGAAGCAGGGATTAACCTGGACAGGAATACTCTGGCCGCTACG
CTGATCCGAGAGCTGCGGGCAGCCCTGGAACTGTTCGAGCAGGAAGGCCTGGCTCCATATCTGCCACGGT
GGGAGAAGCTGGATAACTTCATCAATAGACCCGTGAAGCTGATCATTGGGGACAAAGAGATTTTCGGGAT
TAGCCGGGGGATTGATAAACAGGGAGCCCTGCTGCTGGAACAGGACGGAGTTATCAAACCCTGGATGGGC
GGAGAAATCAGTCTGCGGTCTGCCGAAAAGTCCGGACTCAGATCTGGTGGCAGTGGATCTCGAGTCATGG
CGTCGCTCACCGTGAAGGCCTACCTTCTGGGCAAGGAGGACGCGGCGCGCGAGATTCGCCGCTTCAGCTT
CTGCTGCAGCCCCGAGCCTGAGGCGGAAGCCGAGGCTGCGGCGGGTCCGGGACCCTGCGAGCGGCTGCTG
AGCCGGGTGGCCGCCCTGTTCCCCGCGCTGCGGCCTGGCGGCTTCCAGGCGCACTACCGCGATGAGGACG
GGGACTTGGTTGCCTTTTCCAGTGACGAGGAATTGACAATGGCCATGTCCTACGTGAAGGATGACATCTT
CCGAATCTACATTAAAGAGAAAAAAGAGTGCCGGCGGGACCACCGCCCACCGTGTGCTCAGGAGGCGCCC
CGCAACATGGTGCACCCCAATGTGATCTGCGATGGCTGCAATGGGCCTGTGGTAGGAACCCGCTACAAGT
GCAGCGTCTGCCCAGACTACGACTTGTGTAGCGTCTGCGAGGGAAAGGGCTTGCACCGGGGGCACACCAA
GCTCGCATTCCCCAGCCCCTTCGGGCACCTGTCTGAGGGCTTCTCGCACAGCCGCTGGCTCCGGAAGGTG
AAACACGGACACTTCGGGTGGCCAGGATGGGAAATGGGTCCACCAGGAAACTGGAGCCCACGTCCTCCTC
GTGCAGGGGAGGCCCGCCCTGGCCCCACGGCAGAATCAGCTTCTGGTCCATCGGAGGATCCGAGTGTGAA
TTTCCTGAAGAACGTTGGGGAGAGTGTGGCAGCTGCCCTTAGCCCTCTGGGCATTGAAGTTGATATCGAT
GTGGAGCACGGAGGGAAAAGAAGCCGCCTGACCCCCGTCTCTCCAGAGAGTTCCAGCACAGAGGAGAAGA
GCAGCTCACAGCCAAGCAGCTGCTGCTCTGATCCCAGCAAGCCGGGTGGGAATGTTGAGGGCGCCACGCA
GTCTCTGGCGGAGCAGATGAGAAAGATCGCCTTGGAGTCCGAGGGGCGCCCTGAGGAACAGATGGAGTCG
GATAACTGTTCAGGAGGAGATGATGACTGGACCCATCTGTCTTCAAAAGAAGTGGACCCGTCTACAGGTG
AACTCCAGTCCCTACAGATGCCAGAATCCGAAGGGCCAAGCTCTCTGGACCCCTCCCAGGAGGGACCCAC
AGGGCTGAAGGAAGCTGCCTTGTACTAAGGATCCACCGGATCTAGATAACTGATTAAGATCCTTGACTTG
CGGCCGCAACTCCCACCTGCAACATGCGTGACTGACTGAGGCCGCGACTCTAGAGTCGACCTGCAGGCAT
GCAAGCTTGATATCAAGCTTATCGATAATCAACCTCTGGATTACAAAATTTGTGAAAGATTGACTGGTAT
TCTTAACTATGTTGCTCCTTTTACGCTATGTGGATACGCTGCTTTAATGCCTTTGTATCATGCTATTGCT
TCCCGTATGGCTTTCATTTTCTCCTCCTTGTATAAATCCTGGTTGCTGTCTCTTTATGAGGAGTTGTGGC
CCGTTGTCAGGCAACGTGGCGTGGTGTGCACTGTGTTTGCTGACGCAACCCCCACTGGTTGGGGCATTGC
CACCACCTGTCAGCTCCTTTCCGGGACTTTCGCTTTCCCCCTCCCTATTGCCACGGCGGAACTCATCGCC
GCCTGCCTTGCCCGCTGCTGGACAGGGGCTCGGCTGTTGGGCACTGACAATTCCGTGGTGTTGTCGGGGA
AATCATCGTCCTTTCCTTGGCTGCTCGCCTGTGTTGCCACCTGGATTCTGCGCGGGACGTCCTTCTGCTA
CGTCCCTTCGGCCCTCAATCCAGCGGACCTTCCTTCCCGCGGCCTGCTGCCGGCTCTGCGGCCTCTTCCG
CGTCTTCGCCTTCGCCCTCAGACGAGTCGGATCTCCCTTTGGGCCGCCTCCCCGCATCGATACCGTCGAC
CTCGAGGGAATTAATTCGAGCTCGGTACCTTTAAGACCAATGACTTACAAGGCAGCTGTAGATCTTAGCC
ACTTTTTAAAAGAAAAGGGGGGACTGGAAGGGCTAATTCACTCCCAACGAAGACAAGATCTGCTTTTTGC
TTGTACTGGGTCTCTCTGGTTAGACCAGATCTGAGCCTGGGAGCTCTCTGGCTAACTAGGGAACCCACTG
CTTAAGCCTCAATAAAGCTTGCCTTGAGTGCTTCAAGTAGTGTGTGCCCGTCTGTTGTGTGACTCTGGTA
ACTAGAGATCCCTCAGACCCTTTTAGTCAGTGTGGAAAATCTCTAGCAGCATCTAGAATTAATTCCGTGT
ATTCTATAGTGTCACCTAAA
